Addgene plasmid #190414: JAB3424
Purpose: Plasmids encode parts for syntetic genetic circuit construction in eudicot plants (proUBQ10::PIP2A-mCherry-NOSt_proT::GFP-ADHt)
Depositing lab: Jennifer Brophy & Jose Dinneny. Depositing organization: Stanford University. Publication: Synthetic genetic circuits as a means of reprogramming plant roots. Brophy JAN, Magallon KJ, Duan L, Zhong V, Ramachandran P, Kniazev K, Dinneny JR. Science. 2022 Aug 12;377(6607):747-751. doi: 10.1126/science.abo4326. Epub 2022 Aug 11. PubMed 35951698.
Backbone
  Vector backbone: JAB2120
  Vector type: Plant Expression
Growth in bacteria
  Bacterial resistance: Spectinomycin, 50 μg/mL
  Growth temperature: 37°C
  Growth strain: DH5alpha
  Copy number: High Copy
Gene/Insert
  Gene/Insert name: proUBQ10::PIP2A-mCherry-NOSt_proT::GFP-ADHt
  Species: Synthetic
  Cloning method: Restriction Enzyme; 5′ cloning site unknown (unknown if destroyed)
Terms and licenses: Academic/Nonprofit Terms; Industry Terms: Not Available to Industry
Depositor comments: Backbone JAB2120 contains proUBQ10::PIP2A-mCherry-NOSt. Please see the fully annotated sequence linked the "Supplemental Documents" section. Please visit https://www.biorxiv.org/content/10.1101/2022.02.02.478917v1 for bioRxiv preprint.
How to cite: JAB3424 was a gift from Jennifer Brophy & Jose Dinneny (Addgene plasmid # 190414 ; http://n2t.net/addgene:190414 ; RRID:Addgene_190414)
