[The description below was written by a language model from this plasmid's Addgene catalogue record and pLannotate feature annotations shown in this document.]
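Description:
JAB3424 is a plant expression plasmid of about 7.6 kb, built on the JAB2120 backbone as part of a toolkit of parts for building synthetic genetic circuits in eudicot plants. It has the layout of a small binary vector. Left and right T-DNA border repeats of the nopaline type flank the plant payload, which suggests Agrobacterium-mediated delivery, although the record does not state this. Outside the borders are a high-copy ColE1/pUC-type origin for propagation in E. coli, a pSa origin, and an aadA gene that confers spectinomycin (and streptomycin) resistance. The table also annotates fragments of sat-1, a Tn903 transposase, lacI, an RSF origin, and a lac promoter/T3/MCS segment. These appear to be vector remnants rather than functional units. No plant selectable marker is annotated.

The T-DNA carries two expression units. The first is inherited from the backbone and is described as proUBQ10::PIP2A-mCherry-NOSt. It fuses the Arabidopsis plasma membrane aquaporin PIP2A (PIP2-1) to mCherry and ends in the NOS terminator. The UBQ10 promoter is not annotated in the feature table but presumably occupies the unannotated region upstream of the PIP2A coding sequence. This unit would provide constitutive red labelling of cell membranes, useful as a marker of transformed cells and cell outlines. The second unit is proT::GFP-ADHt, in which a synthetic promoter named "T" drives GFP. The table detects a CaMV 35S promoter fragment in this position, so the synthetic promoter likely incorporates 35S-derived sequence, but the record does not define its regulatory logic. The GFP coding sequence is interrupted by the potato ST-LS1 IV2 intron, which limits expression to plant cells that can splice it. The ADH terminator is named in the catalogue entry but not annotated in the table.
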