Features (pLannotate 1.2.2; 21 found; start..end, strand, type, name):
     19..41      +  misc_feature   LB T-DNA repeat: left border repeat from nopaline C58 T-DNA (truncated)
    697..1557    +  CDS            PIP2-1: PIP21_ARATH - Also known as PIP2A. Experimental evidence at protein level: Swiss-Prot protein existence level 1. Water channel required to facilitate the transport of water across cell membrane. Probably involved in root water uptake. Its function is impaired by Hg(2+). From Arabidopsis thaliana (Mouse-ear cress).
   1564..2273    +  CDS            mCherry (fragment): monomeric derivative of DsRed fluorescent protein (Shaner et al., 2004) mammalian codon-optimized
   2293..2545    +  terminator     NOS terminator: nopaline synthase terminator and poly(A) signal
   3068..3370    +  promoter       CaMV 35S promoter (fragment): strong constitutive promoter from cauliflower mosaic virus
   3439..3634    +  CDS            superfolder GFP (fragment): GFP variant that folds robustly even when fused to poorly folded proteins (Pédelacq et al., 2006)
   3636..3824    +  intron         IV2 intron: modified second intron of the potato ST-LS1 gene (Vancanneyt et al., 1990)
   3846..4343    +  CDS            mgfp5 (fragment): GFP with folding enhancement mutations; mgfp5; suitable for expression in plants due to removal of a cryptic intron
   4623..4658    -  misc_feature   MCS (fragment): pBluescript multiple cloning site
   4671..4689    -  promoter       T3 promoter: promoter for bacteriophage T3 RNA polymerase
   4734..4750    -  protein_bind   lac operator: The lac repressor binds to the lac operator to inhibit transcription in E. coli. This inhibition can be relieved by adding lactose or isopropyl-β-D-thiogalactopyranoside (IPTG). lac repressor encoded by lacI
   4758..4788    -  promoter       lac promoter: promoter for the E. coli lac operon
   4803..4824    -  protein_bind   CAP binding site: CAP binding activates transcription in the presence of cAMP. E. coli catabolite activator protein
   4837..4929    -  CDS            lacI (fragment): lac repressor; lacI; The lac repressor binds to the lac operator to inhibit transcription in E. coli. This inhibition can be relieved by adding lactose or isopropyl-β-D-thiogalactopyranoside (IPTG).
   4931..5055    -  rep_origin     RSF ori (fragment): Plasmids containing the RSF 1030 origin of replication can be propagated in E. coli cells that contain additional plasmids with compatible origins.
   5063..5087    +  misc_feature   RB T-DNA repeat: right border repeat from nopaline C58 T-DNA
   5178..5766    -  rep_origin     ori: high-copy-number ColE1/pMB1/pBR322/pUC origin of replication
   5860..6645    -  CDS            aadA: S3AD_SHIFL - Experimental evidence at protein level: Swiss-Prot protein existence level 1. Mediates bacterial resistance to the antibiotics streptomycin and spectinomycin. From Shigella flexneri.
   6706..6855    -  CDS            sat-1 (fragment): STA_ECOLX - Protein inferred from homology: Swiss-Prot protein existence level 3. Involved in resistance to streptothricin, a broad-spectrum antibiotic produced by streptomycetes (PubMed:1850404). Detoxifies streptothricin via acetylation of the beta amino group of the first beta-lysyl moiety of streptothricin (By similarity). From Escherichia coli.
   6997..7095    +  CDS            TRA2_ECOLX (fragment): Protein predicted: Swiss-Prot protein existence level 4. Required for transposition of transposon Tn903. From Escherichia coli.
   7103..7538    +  rep_origin     pSa ori: origin of replication from bacterial plasmid pSa
>Addgene plasmid #190414 | JAB3424 | addgene full sequence | sequence record 393618 | Addgene NGS Result
TCCCCGGAATTAGACTCTTGGCAGGATATATTGTGGTGTAACGTTAAGCTTTGGTTGTCGACGAGTCAGT
AATAAACGGCGTCAAAGTGGTTGCAGCCGGCACACACGAGTCGTGTTTATCAACTCAAAGCACAAATACT
TTTCCTCAACCTAAAAATAAGGCAATTAGCCAAAAACAACTTTGCGTGTAAACAACGCTCAATACACGTG
TCATTTTATTATTAGCTATTGCTTCACCGCCTTAGCTTTCTCGTGACCTAGTCGTCCTCGTCTTTTCTTC
TTCTTCTTCTATAAAACAATACCCAAAGAGCTCTTCTTCTTCACAATTCAGATTTCAATTTCTCAAAATC
TTAAAAACTTTCTCTCAATTCTCTCTACCGTGATCAAGGTAAATTTCTGTGTTCCTTATTCTCTCAAAAT
CTTCGATTTTGTTTTCGTTCGATCCCAATTTCGTATATGTTCTTTGGTTTAGATTCTGTTAATCTTAGAT
CGTAGACGATTTTCTGGGTTTGATCGTTAGATATCATCTTAATTCTCGATTAGGGTTTCATAGATATCAT
CCGATTTGTTCAAATAATTTGAGTTTTGTCGAATAATTACTCTTCGATTTGTGATTTCTATCTAGATCTG
GTGTTAGTTTCTAGTTTGTGCGATCGAATTTGTCGATTAATCTGAGTTTTTCTGATTAACAGCACCATGG
CAAAGGATGTGGAAGCCGTTCCCGGAGAAGGATTTCAGACAAGAGACTATCAAGATCCGCCACCAGCTCC
GTTTATTGATGGAGCGGAGCTAAAGAAGTGGTCTTTCTACAGAGCAGTTATCGCAGAGTTCGTAGCCACT
CTCCTCTTCTTATACATCACCGTTTTGACAGTCATCGGTTACAAGATTCAGTCCGATACTGATGCCGGTG
GCGTAGATTGCGGCGGAGTTGGAATCCTCGGTATCGCTTGGGCCTTTGGTGGTATGATCTTCATCCTCGT
CTACTGCACCGCCGGTATCTCTGGTGGTCACATTAACCCAGCGGTGACATTTGGGCTATTCTTGGCACGT
AAAGTGTCGTTACCTAGGGCCCTATTGTACATAATCGCTCAGTGTTTGGGTGCGATTTGTGGAGTTGGTT
TTGTCAAAGCCTTCCAAAGCTCTTACTACACCCGTTACGGAGGTGGAGCCAACTCTCTAGCCGATGGCTA
CAGCACAGGGACCGGTCTAGCCGCAGAGATCATTGGTACTTTCGTTCTTGTCTACACCGTATTCTCTGCC
ACTGACCCCAAACGTAGTGCCAGAGACTCCCACGTTCCGGTGTTGGCGCCACTTCCAATCGGATTTGCCG
TGTTCATGGTACATTTGGCTACCATTCCCATTACCGGAACCGGAATTAACCCGGCAAGGAGTTTCGGAGC
TGCCGTAATCTACAACAAGAGCAAGCCATGGGATGACCACTGGATATTTTGGGTTGGACCATTCATTGGA
GCTGCGATAGCTGCATTCTACCACCAATTCGTTCTAAGAGCTTCAGGTTCTAAGTCTCTTGGATCATTCA
GAAGTGCTGCCAACGTCGGATCCATGGTGAGCAAGGGCGAGGAGGATAACATGGCCATCATCAAGGAGTT
CATGCGCTTCAAGGTGCACATGGAGGGCTCCGTGAACGGCCACGAGTTCGAGATCGAGGGCGAGGGCGAG
GGCCGCCCCTACGAGGGCACCCAGACCGCCAAGCTGAAGGTGACCAAGGGTGGCCCCCTGCCCTTCGCCT
GGGACATCCTGTCCCCTCAGTTCATGTACGGCTCCAAGGCCTACGTGAAGCACCCCGCCGACATCCCCGA
CTACTTGAAGCTGTCCTTCCCCGAGGGCTTCAAGTGGGAGCGCGTGATGAACTTCGAGGACGGCGGCGTG
GTGACCGTGACCCAGGACTCCTCCCTGCAGGACGGCGAGTTCATCTACAAGGTGAAGCTGCGCGGCACCA
ACTTCCCCTCCGACGGCCCCGTAATGCAGAATAAGACCATGGGCTGGGAGGCCTCCTCCGAGCGGATGTA
CCCCGAGGACGGCGCCCTGAAGGGCGAGATCAAGCAGAGGCTGAAGCTGAAGGACGGCGGCCACTACGAC
GCTGAGGTCAAGACCACCTACAAGGCCAAGAAGCCCGTGCAGCTGCCCGGCGCCTACAACGTCAACATCA
AGTTGGACATCACCTCCCACAACGAGGACTACACCATCGTGGAACAGTACGAACGCGCCGAGGGCCGCCA
CTCCACCGGCGGCATGGAGGAGCTGTACAAGTAAAGCGGCCGCCCGGCTGCAGATCGTTCAAACATTTGG
CAATAAAGTTTCTTAAGATTGAATCCTGTTGCCGGTCTTGCGATGATTATCATATAATTTCTGTTGAATT
ACGTTAAGCATGTAATAATTAACATGTAATGCATGACGTTATTTATGAGATGGGTTTTTATGATTAGAGT
CCCGCAATTATACATTTAATACGCGATAGAAAACAAAATATAGCGCGCAAACTAGGATAAATTATCGCGC
GCGGTGTCATCTATGTTACTAGATCGGGGCGCGCCCTCGAGGAAGACGTAATGGGTCCCCAGATTTGCCT
TTTCAATTTCAGAAAGAATGCTAACCCACAGATGGTTAGAGAGGCTTACGCAGCAGCTCTCATCAAGACG
ATCTACCCGAGCAATAATCTCCAGGAAATCAAATACCTTCCCAAGAAGGTTAAAGATGCAGTCAAAAGAT
TCAGGACTAACTGCATCAAGAACACAGAGAAAGATATATTTCTCAAGATCAGAAGTACTATTCCAGTATG
GACGATTCAAGGCTTGCTTCACAAACCAAGGCAAGTAATAGAGATTGGAGTCTCTAAAAAGGTAGTTCCC
ACTGAATCAAAGGCCATGGAGTCAAAGATTCAAATAGAGGACCTAACAGAACTCGCCGTAAAGACTGGCG
AACAGTTCATACAGAGTCTCTTACGACTCAATGACAAGAAGAAAATCTTCGTCAACATGGTGGAGCACGA
CACACTTGTCTACTCCAAAAATATCAAAGATACAGTCTCAGAAGACCAAAGGGCAATTGAGACTTTTCAA
CAAAGGGTAATATCCGGAAACCTCCTCGGATTCCATTGCCCAGCTATCTGTCACTTTATTGTGAAGATAG
TGGAAAAGGAAGGTGGCTCCTACAAATGCCATCATTGCGATAAAGGAAAGGCCATCGTTGAAGATGCCTC
TGCCGACAGTGGTCCCAAAGATGGACCCCCACCCACGAGGAGCATCGTGGAAAAAGAAGACGTTCCAACC
ACGTCTTCAAAGCAAGTGGATTGATGTGATATCTCCACTGACGTAAGGGATGACGCACAATCCCACTATC
CTTCGCAAGATAGATAATTCTATATAAACTCTATCACTGATAGAGTGGAGAGAACACGGGGGACTCTAGA
CACCATGGTGAGTAAAGGAGAAGAACTTTTCACTGGAGTTGTCCCAATTCTTGTTGAATTAGATGGTGAT
GTTAATGGGCACAAATTTTCTGTCAGTGGAGAGGGTGAAGGTGATGCAACATACGGAAAACTTACCCTTA
AATTTATTTGCACTACTGGAAAACTACCTGTTCCATGGCCAACCCTGGTCACCACCCTGACCTACGTAAG
TTTCTGCTTCTACCTTTGATATATATATAATAATTATCATTAATTAGTAGTAATATAATATTTCAAATAT
TTTTTTCAAAATAAAAGAATGTAGTATATAGCAATTGCTTTTCTGTAGTTTATAAGTGTGTATATTTTAA
TTTATAACTTTTCTAATATATGACCAAAATTTGTTGATGTGCAGGGCGTGCAGTGCTTCTCCCGTTACCC
TGATCATATGAAGCGGCACGACTTCTTCAAGAGCGCCATGCCTGAGGGATACGTGCAGGAGAGGACCATC
TTCTTCAAGGACGACGGGAACTACAAGACACGTGCTGAAGTCAAGTTTGAGGGTGACACCCTCGTCAACA
GGATCGAGCTTAAGGGAATCGATTTCAAGGAGGACGGAAACATCCTCGGCCACAAGTTGGAATACAACTA
CAACTCCCACAACGTATACATCATGGCCGACAAGCAAAAGAACGGCATCAAAGCCAACTTCAAGACCCGC
CACAACATCGAGGACGGCGGCGTGCAACTCGCTGATCATTATCAACAAAATACTCCAATTGGCGATGGCC
CTGTCCTTTTACCAGACAACCATTACCTGTCCACACAATCTGCCCTTTCGAAAGATCCCAACGAAAAGAG
AGATCACATGGTCCTTCTTGAGTTTGTAACAGCTGCTGGGATTACACATGGCATGGATGAACTATACAAA
TAATGTCAAGCCATTCTCTCGCAGATGATGTTCACTTTGTGTTTTACTTCCTTTATGCATTCACAGCAAT
AAAAGAAAGAAATCTCCATCGCTTTTGGTTTTCTTCTCTGTCTTAAGTTAGTCGTTTTCGTGTCTAATCT
ATTACTTATCATTGTAATAGACTCTTCTTCTATTGAGATTTGAATATAAACTAAAACACATTCCATTTTA
CTGTGTTCTCAACATTCAGAATGCAAACGGACTAACCGTAGTGACTCGGCTTGAGTCTTCGGGCTAGAGC
GGACTAGTTCTAGAGCGGCCGCCACCGCGGTGGAGCTCCAGCTTTTGTTCCCTTTAGTGAGGGTTAATTG
CGCGCTTGGCGTAATCATGGTCATAGCTGTTTCCTGTGTGAAATTGTTATCCGCTCACAATTCCACACAA
CATACGAGCCGGAAGCATAAAGTGTAAAGCCTGGGGTGCCTAATGAGTGAGCTAACTCACATTAATTGCG
TTGCGCTCACTGCCCGCTTTCCAGTCGGGAAACCTGTCGTGCCAGCTGCATTAATGAATCGGCCAACGCG
CGGGGAGAGGCGGTTTGCGTATTGGGCGCTCTTCCGCTTCCTCGCTCACTGACTCGCTGCGCTCGGTCGT
TCGGCTGCGGCGAGCGGTATCAGCTCACTCAAAGGCGGTAATACGGTTATCCACAGAATCAGGGGATAAC
GCAGGAAAGAACATGAAGGCCTTGACAGGATATATTGGCGGGTAAACTAAGTCGCTGTATGTGTTTGTTT
GAGATCTCATGTGAGCAAAAGGCCAGCAAAAGGCCAGGAACCGTAAAAAGGCCGCGTTGCTGGCGTTTTT
CCATAGGCTCCGCCCCCCTGACGAGCATCACAAAAATCGACGCTCAAGTCAGAGGTGGCGAAACCCGACA
GGACTATAAAGATACCAGGCGTTTCCCCCTGGAAGCTCCCTCGTGCGCTCTCCTGTTCCGACCCTGCCGC
TTACCGGATACCTGTCCGCCTTTCTCCCTTCGGGAAGCGTGGCGCTTTCTCATAGCTCACGCTGTAGGTA
TCTCAGTTCGGTGTAGGTCGTTCGCTCCAAGCTGGGCTGTGTGCACGAACCCCCCGTTCAGCCCGACCGC
TGCGCCTTATCCGGTAACTATCGTCTTGAGTCCAACCCGGTAAGACACGACTTATCGCCACTGGCAGCAG
CCACTGGTAACAGGATTAGCAGAGCGAGGTATGTAGGCGGTGCTACAGAGTTCTTGAAGTGGTGGCCTAA
CTACGGCTACACTAGAAGAACAGTATTTGGTATCTGTGCTCTGCTGAAGCCAGTTACCTTCGGAAGAAGA
GTTGGTAGCTCTTGATCCGGCAAACAAACCACCGCTGGTAGCGGTGGTTTTTTTGTTTGCAAGCAGCAGA
TTACGCGCAGAAAAAAAGGATCTCAAGAAGATCCTTTGATCTTTTCTACGGGGTCTGACGCTCAGTGGAA
CGAAAACTCACGTTAAGGGATTTTGGTCATGAATTCTTGTTAGACATTATTTGCCGACTACCTTGGTGAT
CTCGCCTTTCACGTAGTGAACAAATTCTTCCAACTGATCTGCGCGCGAGGCCAAGCGATCTTCTTGTCCA
AGATAAGCCTGCCTAGCTTCAAGTATGACGGGCTGATACTGGGCCGGCAGGCGCTCCATTGCCCAGTCGG
CAGCGACATCCTTCGGCGCGATTTTGCCGGTTACTGCGCTGTACCAAATGCGGGACAACGTAAGCACTAC
ATTTCGCTCATCGCCAGCCCAGTCGGGCGGCGAGTTCCATAGCGTTAAGGTTTCATTTAGCGCCTCAAAT
AGATCCTGTTCAGGAACCGGATCAAAGAGTTCCTCCGCCGCTGGACCTACCAAGGCAACGCTATGTTCTC
TTGCTTTTGTCAGCAAGATAGCCAGATCAATGTCGATCGTGGCTGGCTCGAAGATACCTGCAAGAATGTC
ATTGCGCTGCCATTCTCCAAATTGCAGTTCGCGCTTAGCTGGATAACGCCACGGAATGATGTCGTCGTGC
ACAACAATGGTGACTTCTACAGCGCGGAGAATCTCGCTCTCTCCAGGGGAAGCCGAAGTTTCCAAAAGGT
CGTTGATCAAAGCTCGCCGCGTTGTTTCATCAAGCCTTACGGTCACCGTAACCAGCAAATCAATATCACT
GTGTGGCTTCAGGCCGCCATCCACTGCGGAGCCGTACAAATGTACGGCCAGCAACGTCGGTTCGAGATGG
CGCTCGATGACGCCAACTACCTCTGATAGTTGAGTCGATACTTCGGCGATCACCGCTTCCCTCATGATGT
TTAACTCCTGAATTAAGCCGCGCCGCGAAGCGGTGTCGGCTTGAATGAATTGTTAGGCGTCATCCTGTGC
TCCCGAGAACCAGTACCAGTACATCGCTGTTTCGTTCGAGACTTGAGGTCTAGTTTTATACGTGAACAGG
TCAATGCCGCCGAGAGTAAAGCCACATTTTGCGTACAAATTGCAGGCAGGTACATTGTTCGTTTGTGCCA
TGATGATATATTTTTATCTTGTGCAATGTAACATCAGAGATTTTGAGACACAACGTGGCTTTGTTGAATA
AATCGAACTTTTGCTGAGTTGAAGGATCAGATCACGCATCTTCCCGACAACGCAGACCGTTCCGTGGCAA
AGCAAAAGTTCAAAATCACCAACTGGTCCACCTACAACAAAGCTCTCATCAACCGTGGCTCCCTCACTTT
CTGGCTGGATGATGGGGCGATTCAGGAGATCCCCATCCAACAGCCCGCCGTCGAGCGGGCTTTTTTATCC
CCGGAAGCCTGTGGATAGAGGGTAGTTATCCACGTGAAACCGCTAATGCCCCGCAAAGCCTTGATTCACG
GGGCTTTCCGGCCCGCTCCAAAAACTATCCACGTGAAATCGCTAATCAGGGTACGTGAAATCGCTAATCG
GAGTACGTGAAATCGCTAATAAGGTCACGTGAAATCGCTAATCAAAAAGGCACGTGAGAACGCTAATAGC
CCTTTCAGATCAACAGCTTGCAAACACCCCTCGCTCCGGCAAGTAGTTACAGCAAGTAGTATGTTCAATT
AGCTTTTCAATTATGAATATATATATCAATTATTGGTCGCCCTTGGCTTGTGGACAATGCGCTACGCGCA
CCGGCTCCGCCCGTGGACAACCGCAAGCGGTTGCCCACCGTCGAGCGCCTTTGCCCACAACCCGGCGGCC
GGCCGCAACAGATCGTTTTATAAATTTTTTTTTTTGAAAAAGAAAAAGCCCGAAAGGCGGCAACCTCTCG
GGCTTCTGGATTTCCGA
